>Addgene plasmid #104483 | pGP-CMV-jGCaMP7f | addgene full sequence | sequence record 200274 | Addgene NGS Result
TGGATAACCGTATTACCGCCATGCATTAGTTATTAATAGTAATCAATTACGGGGTCATTAGTTCATAGCC
CATATATGGAGTTCCGCGTTACATAACTTACGGTAAATGGCCCGCCTGGCTGACCGCCCAACGACCCCCG
CCCATTGACGTCAATAATGACGTATGTTCCCATAGTAACGCCAATAGGGACTTTCCATTGACGTCAATGG
GTGGAGTATTTACGGTAAACTGCCCACTTGGCAGTACATCAAGTGTATCATATGCCAAGTACGCCCCCTA
TTGACGTCAATGACGGTAAATGGCCCGCCTGGCATTATGCCCAGTACATGACCTTATGGGACTTTCCTAC
TTGGCAGTACATCTACGTATTAGTCATCGCTATTACCATGGTGATGCGGTTTTGGCAGTACATCAATGGG
CGTGGATAGCGGTTTGACTCACGGGGATTTCCAAGTCTCCACCCCATTGACGTCAATGGGAGTTTGTTTT
GGCACCAAAATCAACGGGACTTTCCAAAATGTCGTAACAACTCCGCCCCATTGACGCAAATGGGCGGTAG
GCGTGTACGGTGGGAGGTCTATATAAGCAGAGCTGGTTTAGTGAACCGTCAGATCCGCTAGCGCTACCGG
ACTCAGATCTCGCCACCATGGGTTCTCATCATCATCATCATCATGGTATGGCTAGCATGACTGGTGGACA
GCAAATGGGTCGGGATCTGTACGACGATGACGATAAGGATCTCGCCACCATGGTCGACTCATCACGTCGT
AAGTGGAATAAGACAGGTCACGCAGTCAGAGCTATAGGTCGGCTGAGCTCACTCGAGAACGTCTATATCA
AGGCCGACAAGCAGAAGAACGGCATCAAGGCGAACTTCAAGATCCGCCACAACATCGAGGACGGCGGCGT
GCAGCTCGCCTACCACTACCAGCAGAACACCCCCATCGGCGACGGCCCCGTGCTGCTGCCCGACAACCAC
TACCTGAGCGTGCAGTCCAAACTTTCGAAAGACCCCAACGAGAAGCGCGATCACATGGTCCTGCTGGAGT
TCGTGACCGCCGCCGGGATCACTCTCGGCATGGACGAGCTGTACAAGGGCGGTACCGGAGGGAGCATGGT
GAGCAAGGGCGAGGAGCTGTTCACCGGGGTGGTGCCCATCCTGGTCGAGCTGGACGGCGACGTAAACGGC
CACAAGTTCAGCGTGTCCGGCGAGGGTGAGGGCGATGCCACCTACGGCAAGCTGACCCTGAAGTTCATCT
GCACCACCGGCAAGCTGCCCGTGCCCTGGCCCACCCTCGTGACCACCCTGACCTACGGCGTGCAGTGCTT
CAGCCGCTACCCCGACCACATGAAGCAGCACGACTTCTTCAAGTCCGCCATGCCCGAAGGCTACATCCAG
GAGCGCACCATCTTCTTCAAGGACGACGGCAACTACAAGACCCGCGCCGAGGTGAAGTTCGAGGGCGACA
CCCTGGTGAACCGCATCGAGCTTAAGGGCATCGACTTCAAGGAGGACGGCAACATCCTGGGGCACAAGCT
GGAGTACAACCTGCCGGACCAACTGACTGAAGAGCAGATCGCAGAATTTAAAGAGCTGTTCTCCCTATTT
GACAAGGACGGGGATGGGACAATAACAACCAAGGAGCTGGGGACGGTGATGCGGTCTCTGGGGCAGAACC
CCACAGAAGCAGAGCTGCAGGACATGATCAATGAAGTAGATGCCGACGGTGACGGCACAATCGACTTCCC
TGAGTTCCTGACAATGATGGCAAGAAAAATGAAATACACAGACAGTGAAGAAGAAATTAGAGAAGCGTTC
CGTGTGTTTGATAAGGATGGCAATGGCTACATCAGTGCAGCAGAGCTTCGCCACGTGATGACAAACCTTG
GAGAGAAGTTAACAGATGAAGAGGTTGATGAAATGATCAGGGAAGCAGACATCGATGGGGATGGTCAGGT
AAACTACGAAGAGTTTGTACAAATGATGACAGCGAAGTGAGCGGCCGCGACTCTAGATCATAATCAGCCA
TACCACATTTGTAGAGGTTTTACTTGCTTTAAAAAACCTCCCACACCTCCCCCTGAACCTGAAACATAAA
ATGAATGCAATTGTTGTTGTTAACTTGTTTATTGCAGCTTATAATGGTTACAAATAAAGCAATAGCATCA
CAAATTTCACAAATAAAGCATTTTTTTCACTGCATTCTAGTTGTGGTTTGTCCAAACTCATCAATGTATC
TTAAGGCGTAAATTGTAAGCGTTAATATTTTGTTAAAATTCGCGTTAAATTTTTGTTAAATCAGCTCATT
TTTTAACCAATAGGCCGAAATCGGCAAAATCCCTTATAAATCAAAAGAATAGACCGAGATAGGGT
[37 nt withheld, positions 2376-2412]
AAAGAACGTGGACTCCAACGTCAAAGG
[49 nt withheld, positions 2440-2488]
T
[91 nt withheld, positions 2490-2580]
G
[124 nt withheld, positions 2582-2705]
CAGGTGGCACTTTTCGGGGAAATGTGCGCGGAACCCCTATTTGTTTATTTTTCTAAATACATTCAAATAT
GTATCCGCTCATGAGACAATAACCCTGATAAATGCTTCAATAATATTGAAAAAGGAAGAGTCCTGAGGCG
GAAAGAACCAGCTGTGGAATGTGTGTCAGTTAGGGTGTGGAAAGTCCCCAGGCTCCCCAGCAGGCAGAAG
TATGCAAAGCATGCATCTCAATTAGTCAGCAACCAGGTGTGGAAAGTCCCCAGGCTCCCCAGCAGGCAGA
AGTATGCAAAGCATGCATCTCAATTAGTCAGCAACCATAGTCCCGCCCCTAACTCCGCCCATCCCGCCCC
TAACTCCGCCCAGTTCCGCCCATTCTCCGCCCCATGGCTGACTAATTTTTTTTATTTATGCAGAGGCCGA
GGCCGCCTCGGCCTCTGAGCTATTCCAGAAGTAGTGAGGAGGCTTTTTTGGAGGCCTAGGCTTTTGCAAA
GATCGATCAAGAGACAGGATGAGGATCGTTTCGCATGATTGAACAAGATGGATTGCACGCAGGTTCTCCG
GCCGCTTGGGTGGAGAGGCTATTCGGCTATGACTGGGCACAACAGACAATCGGCTGCTCTGATGCCGCCG
TGTTCCGGCTGTCAGCGCAGGGGCGCCCGGTTCTTTTTGTCAAGACCGACCTGTCCGGTGCCCTGAATGA
ACTGCAAGACGAGGCAGCGCGGCTATCGTGGCTGGCCACGACGGGCGTTCCTTGCGCAGCTGTGCTCGAC
GTTGTCACTGAAGCGGGAAGGGACTGGCTGCTATTGGGCGAAGTGCCGGGGCAGGATCTCCTGTCATCTC
ACCTTGCTCCTGCCGAGAAAGTATCCATCATGGCTGATGCAATGCGGCGGCTGCATACGCTTGATCCGGC
TACCTGCCCATTCGACCACCAAGCGAAACATCGCATCGAGCGAGCACGTACTCGGATGGAAGCCGGTCTT
GTCGATCAGGATGATCTGGACGAAGAGCATCAGGGGCTCGCGCCAGCCGAACTGTTCGCCAGGCTCAAGG
CGAGCATGCCCGACGGCGAGGATCTCGTCGTGACCCATGGCGATGCCTGCTTGCCGAATATCATGGTGGA
AAATGGCCGCTTTTCTGGATTCATCGACTGTGGCCGGCTGGGTGTGGCGGACCGCTATCAGGACATAGCG
TTGGCTACCCGTGATATTGCTGAAGAGCTTGGCGGCGAATGGGCTGACCGCTTCCTCGTGCTTTACGGTA
TCGCCGCTCCCGATTCGCAGCGCATCGCCTTCTATCGCCTTCTTGACGAGTTCTTCTGAGCGGGACTCTG
GGGTTCGAAATGACCGACCAAGCGACGCCCAACCTGCCATCACGAGATTTCGATTCCACCGCCGCCTTCT
ATGAAAGGTTGGGCTTCGGAATCGTTTTCCGGGACGCCGGCTGGATGATCCTCCAGCGCGGGGATCTCAT
GCTGGAGTTCTTCGCCCACCCTAGGGGGAGGCTAACTGAAACACGGAAGGAGACAATACCGGAAGGAACC
CGCGCTATGACGGCAATAAAAAGACAGAATAAAACGCACGGTGTTGGGTCGTTTGTTCATAAACGCGGGG
TTCGGTCCCAGGGCTGGCACTCTGTCGATACCCCACCGAGACCCCATTGGGGCCAATACGCCCGCGTTTC
TTCCTTTTCCCCACCCCACCCCCCAAGTTCGGGTGAAGGCCCAGGGCTCGCAGCCAACGTCGGGGCGGCA
GGCCCTGCCATAGCCTCAGGTTACTCATATATACTTTAGATTGATTTAAAACTTCATTTTTAATTTAAAA
GGATCTAGGTGAAGATCCTTTTTGATAATCTCATGACCAAAATCCCTTAACGTGAGTTTTCGTTCCACTG
AGCGTCAGACCCCGTAGAAAAGATCAAAGGATCTTCTTGAGATCCTTTTTTTCTGCGCGTAATCTGCTGC
TTGCAAACAAAAAAACCACCGCTACCAGCGGTGGTTTGTTTGCCGGATCAAGAGCTACCAACTCTTTTTC
CGAAGGTAACTGGCTTCAGCAGAGCGCAGATACCAAATACTGTTCTTCTAGTGTAGCCGTAGTTAGGCCA
CCACTTCAAGAACTCTGTAGCACCGCCTACATACCTCGCTCTGCTAATCCTGTTACCAGTGGCTGCTGCC
AGTGGCGATAAGTCGTGTCTTACCGGGTTGGACTCAAGACGATAGTTACCGGATAAGGCGCAGCGGTCGG
GCTGAACGGGGGGTTCGTGCACACAGCCCAGCTTGGAGCGAACGACCTACACCGAACTGAGATACCTACA
GCGTGAGCTATGAGAAAGCGCCACGCTTCCCGAAGGGAGAAAGGCGGACAGGTATCCGGTAAGCGGCAGG
GTCGGAACAGGAGAGCGCACGAGGGAGCTTCCAGGGGGAAACGCCTGGTATCTTTATAGTCCTGTCGGGT
TTCGCCACCTCTGACTTGAGCGTCGATTTTTGTGATGCTCGTCAGGGGGGCGGAGCCTATGGAAAAACGC
CAGCAACGCGGCCTTTTTACGGTTCCTGGCCTTTTGCTGGCCTTTTGCTCACATGTTCTTTCCTGCGTTA
TCCCCTGATTCTG
Features (pLannotate 1.2.2; 14 found; start..end, strand, type, name):
     87..390     +  enhancer       CMV enhancer: human cytomegalovirus immediate early enhancer
    391..594     +  promoter       CMV promoter: human cytomegalovirus (CMV) immediate early promoter
    617..642     +  misc_feature   MCS (fragment): multiple cloning site
    648..2000    +  CDS            GCaMP6f: improved fluorescent protein-based calcium sensor (Chen et al., 2013)
   2016..2099    +  CDS            large T antigen (fragment): large T antigen from SV40 (simian virus 40)
   2122..2243    +  polyA_signal   SV40 poly(A) signal: SV40 polyadenylation signal
   2277..2705    -  rep_origin     f1 ori (sequence partly withheld): f1 bacteriophage origin of replication; arrow indicates direction of (+) strand synthesis
   2732..2836    +  promoter       AmpR promoter: bla
   2838..3195    +  promoter       SV40 promoter: SV40 enhancer and early promoter
   3230..4024    +  CDS            NeoR/KanR: aminoglycoside phosphotransferase from Tn5; aph(3')-II (or nptII); confers resistance to neomycin, kanamycin, and G418 (Geneticin®)
   4045..4197    +  CDS            ble (fragment): BLE_KLEPN - Experimental evidence at protein level: Swiss-Prot protein existence level 1. Binding protein with a strong affinity to the bleomycin family of antibiotics. Binds to CL990; an antimitotic-antibiotic compound. From Klebsiella pneumoniae.
   4256..4303    +  polyA_signal   HSV TK poly(A) signal: herpes simplex virus thymidine kinase polyadenylation signal (Cole and Stacy, 1985)
   4394..4410    -  polyA_signal   bGH poly(A) signal (fragment): bovine growth hormone polyadenylation signal
   4632..5220    +  rep_origin     ori: high-copy-number ColE1/pMB1/pBR322/pUC origin of replication
