[The description below was written by a language model from this plasmid's Addgene catalogue record and pLannotate feature annotations shown in this document.]
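Description:
pGP-CMV-jGCaMP7f is a 5,308 bp mammalian expression plasmid on a pCMV backbone that carries the genetically encoded calcium indicator jGCaMP7f. It replicates in E. coli from a high-copy ColE1/pUC-type origin and also carries an f1 phage origin. A single Tn5 aminoglycoside phosphotransferase gene (NeoR/KanR) serves both hosts. The bacterial bla (AmpR) promoter upstream of it gives kanamycin resistance in bacteria, while the adjacent SV40 enhancer/early promoter, together with a downstream HSV TK polyadenylation signal, gives G418 selection in mammalian cells. The short annotated fragments of ble, SV40 large T antigen and a bGH poly(A) signal appear to be backbone remnants or partial annotation matches rather than functional elements.

The payload is a 1,353 bp open reading frame cloned between BglII and NotI sites. It is driven by the human cytomegalovirus immediate early enhancer and promoter and terminated by an SV40 poly(A) signal. The automated annotation labels this coding sequence GCaMP6f, reflecting its close similarity to that earlier sensor. The catalogue record identifies it as jGCaMP7f, a GCaMP3-lineage variant defined by the substitutions T302L, R303P, A317L and D380Y. GCaMP sensors join a circularly permuted jellyfish GFP to calmodulin and a calmodulin-binding peptide, consistent with the rat, chicken and A. victoria origins listed, so that calcium binding increases fluorescence. The protein carries 6xHis, T7 epitope and Xpress tags, though the record does not give their position. The stated purpose is mammalian expression of an ultrasensitive calcium sensor, and the associated work concerns imaging activity in neuronal populations and microcompartments.
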