Addgene plasmid #104483: pGP-CMV-jGCaMP7f
Purpose: Mammalian expression of ultrasensitive protein calcium sensor
Depositing lab: Douglas Kim & GENIE Project. Depositing organization: HHMI, Janelia Research Campus. Publication: High-performance calcium sensors for imaging activity in neuronal populations and microcompartments. Dana H, Sun Y, Mohar B, Hulse BK, Kerlin AM, Hasseman JP, Tsegaye G, Tsang A, Wong A, Patel R, Macklin JJ, Chen Y, Konnerth A, Jayaraman V, Looger LL, Schreiter ER, Svoboda K, Kim DS. Nat Methods. 2019 Jul;16(7):649-657. doi: 10.1038/s41592-019-0435-6. Epub 2019 Jun 17. PubMed 31209382.
Backbone
  Vector backbone: pCMV
  Total vector size (bp): 5308
  Vector type: Mammalian Expression
  Selectable markers: Neomycin (select with G418)
Growth in bacteria
  Bacterial resistance: Kanamycin, 50 μg/mL
  Growth temperature: 37°C
  Growth strain: DH5alpha
  Copy number: High Copy
Gene/Insert
  Gene/Insert name: jGCaMP7f (alt names: GCaMP3-T302L R303P A317L D380Y; GCaMP3 variant 921; Janelia GCaMP7)
  Species: R. norvegicus (rat), G. gallus (chicken); A. victoria (jellyfish)
  Insert size (bp): 1353
  Promoter: CMV
  Tag / fusion protein: T7 epitope, Xpress tag, 6xHis
  Cloning method: Restriction Enzyme; 5′ cloning site BglII (not destroyed); 3′ cloning site NotI (not destroyed)
  Sequencing primers: 5′ ATGGGAGTTTGTTTTGGC
Terms and licenses: Academic/Nonprofit Terms; Industry Terms: Not Available to Industry
Depositor comments: Please visit https://www.biorxiv.org/content/10.1101/434589v1 for bioRxiv preprint.
How to cite: pGP-CMV-jGCaMP7f was a gift from Douglas Kim & GENIE Project (Addgene plasmid # 104483 ; http://n2t.net/addgene:104483 ; RRID:Addgene_104483)
