>Addgene plasmid #104483 | pGP-CMV-jGCaMP7f | depositor partial sequence | sequence record 198042 | Insert
ATGGGTTCTCATCATCATCATCATCATGGTATGGCTAGCATGACTGGTGGACAGCAAATGGGTCGGGATC
TGTACGACGATGACGATAAGGATCTCGCCACCATGGTCGACTCATCACGTCGTAAGTGGAATAAGACAGG
TCACGCAGTCAGAGCTATAGGTCGGCTGAGCTCACTCGAGAACGTCTATATCAAGGCCGACAAGCAGAAG
AACGGCATCAAGGCGAACTTCAAGATCCGCCACAACATCGAGGACGGCGGCGTGCAGCTCGCCTACCACT
ACCAGCAGAACACCCCCATCGGCGACGGCCCCGTGCTGCTGCCCGACAACCACTACCTGAGCGTGCAGTC
CAAACTTTCGAAAGACCCCAACGAGAAGCGCGATCACATGGTCCTGCTGGAGTTCGTGACCGCCGCCGGG
ATCACTCTCGGCATGGACGAGCTGTACAAGGGCGGTACCGGAGGGAGCATGGTGAGCAAGGGCGAGGAGC
TGTTCACCGGGGTGGTGCCCATCCTGGTCGAGCTGGACGGCGACGTAAACGGCCACAAGTTCAGCGTGTC
CGGCGAGGGTGAGGGCGATGCCACCTACGGCAAGCTGACCCTGAAGTTCATCTGCACCACCGGCAAGCTG
CCCGTGCCCTGGCCCACCCTCGTGACCACCCTGACCTACGGCGTGCAGTGCTTCAGCCGCTACCCCGACC
ACATGAAGCAGCACGACTTCTTCAAGTCCGCCATGCCCGAAGGCTACATCCAGGAGCGCACCATCTTCTT
CAAGGACGACGGCAACTACAAGACCCGCGCCGAGGTGAAGTTCGAGGGCGACACCCTGGTGAACCGCATC
GAGCTTAAGGGCATCGACTTCAAGGAGGACGGCAACATCCTGGGGCACAAGCTGGAGTACAACCTGCCGG
ACCAACTGACTGAAGAGCAGATCGCAGAATTTAAAGAGCTGTTCTCCCTATTTGACAAGGACGGGGATGG
GACAATAACAACCAAGGAGCTGGGGACGGTGATGCGGTCTCTGGGGCAGAACCCCACAGAAGCAGAGCTG
CAGGACATGATCAATGAAGTAGATGCCGACGGTGACGGCACAATCGACTTCCCTGAGTTCCTGACAATGA
TGGCAAGAAAAATGAAATACACAGACAGTGAAGAAGAAATTAGAGAAGCGTTCCGTGTGTTTGATAAGGA
TGGCAATGGCTACATCAGTGCAGCAGAGCTTCGCCACGTGATGACAAACCTTGGAGAGAAGTTAACAGAT
GAAGAGGTTGATGAAATGATCAGGGAAGCAGACATCGATGGGGATGGTCAGGTAAACTACGAAGAGTTTG
TACAAATGATGACAGCGAAG
